LOCUS       Exported 9858 bp ds-DNA circular SYN 12-MAY-2021
DEFINITION  synthetic circular DNA
ACCESSION   .
VERSION     .
KEYWORDS    pCEP4-HA-BAX
SOURCE      synthetic DNA construct
  ORGANISM  synthetic DNA construct
REFERENCE   1 (bases 1 to 9858)
  AUTHORS   Yu J, Zhang L, Hwang PM, Kinzler KW, Vogelstein B
  TITLE     PUMA induces the rapid apoptosis of colorectal cancer cells.
  JOURNAL   Mol Cell. 2001 Mar . 7(3):673-82.
  PUBMED    11463391
REFERENCE   2 (bases 1 to 9858)
  AUTHORS   .
  TITLE     Direct Submission
  JOURNAL   Exported May 12, 2021 from SnapGene Server 1.1.58
            http://www.snapgene.com
FEATURES             Location/Qualifiers
     source          1..9858
                     /organism="synthetic DNA construct"
                     /mol_type="other DNA"
     enhancer        1..380
                     /label=CMV enhancer
                     /note="human cytomegalovirus immediate early enhancer"
     promoter        381..584
                     /label=CMV promoter
                     /note="human cytomegalovirus (CMV) immediate early
                     promoter"
     primer_bind     535..555
                     /label=CMV-F
                     /note="Human CMV immediate early promoter, forward primer"
     primer_bind     581..605
                     /label=LNCX
                     /note="Human CMV promoter, forward primer"
     polyA_signal    1286..1420
                     /label=SV40 poly(A) signal
                     /note="SV40 polyadenylation signal"
     primer_bind     complement(1310..1329)
                     /label=EBV-rev
                     /note="SV40 polyA terminator, reverse primer"
     primer_bind     1364..1383
                     /label=SV40pA-R
                     /note="SV40 polyA, reverse primer"
     primer_bind     complement(1563..1585)
                     /label=pGEX 3'
                     /note="pGEX vectors, reverse primer"
     primer_bind     complement(5649..5667)
                     /label=pBRforEco
                     /note="pBR322 vectors, upsteam of EcoRI site, forward
                     primer"
     promoter        5735..5839
                     /gene="bla"
                     /label=AmpR promoter
     CDS             5840..6700
                     /codon_start=1
                     /gene="bla"
                     /product="beta-lactamase"
                     /label=AmpR
                     /note="confers resistance to ampicillin, carbenicillin, and
                     related antibiotics"
                     /translation="MSIQHFRVALIPFFAAFCLPVFAHPETLVKVKDAEDQLGARVGYI
                     ELDLNSGKILESFRPEERFPMMSTFKVLLCGAVLSRVDAGQEQLGRRIHYSQNDLVEYS
                     PVTEKHLTDGMTVRELCSAAITMSDNTAANLLLTTIGGPKELTAFLHNMGDHVTRLDRW
                     EPELNEAIPNDERDTTMPAAMATTLRKLLTGELLTLASRQQLIDWMEADKVAGPLLRSA
                     LPAGWFIADKSGAGERGSRGIIAALGPDGKPSRIVVIYTTGSQATMDERNRQIAEIGAS
                     LIKHW"
     primer_bind     complement(6058..6077)
                     /label=Amp-R
                     /note="Ampicillin resistance gene, reverse primer"
     rep_origin      6871..7459
                     /direction=RIGHT
                     /label=ori
                     /note="high-copy-number ColE1/pMB1/pBR322/pUC origin of
                     replication"
     primer_bind     7360..7379
                     /label=pBR322ori-F
                     /note="pBR322 origin, forward primer"
     promoter        7890..8035
                     /label=HSV TK promoter
                     /note="herpes simplex virus thymidine kinase promoter"
     CDS             8078..9115
                     /codon_start=1
                     /product="hygromycin B phosphotransferase"
                     /label=HygR
                     /note="confers resistance to hygromycin"
                     /translation="MKKPELTATSVEKFLIEKFDSVSDLMQLSEGEESRAFSFDVGGRG
                     YVLRVNSCADGFYKDRYVYRHFASAALPIPEVLDIGEFSESLTYCISRRAQGVTLQDLP
                     ETELPAVLQPVAEAMDAIAAADLSQTSGFGPFGPQGIGQYTTWRDFICAIADPHVYHWQ
                     TVMDDTVSASVAQALDELMLWAEDCPEVRHLVHADFGSNNVLTDNGRITAVIDWSEAMF
                     GDSQYEVANIFFWRPWLACMEQQTRYFERRHPELAGSPRLRAYMLRIGLDQLYQSLVDG
                     NFDDAAWAQGRCDAIVRSGAGTVGRTQIARRSAAVWTDGCVEVLADSGNRRPSTRPDRE
                     MGEAN"
     primer_bind     complement(9113..9132)
                     /label=TK-pA-R
                     /note="Thymidine kinase polyA, reverse primer"
     polyA_signal    9157..9205
                     /label=HSV TK poly(A) signal
                     /note="herpes simplex virus thymidine kinase
                     polyadenylation signal (Cole and Stacy, 1985)"
ORIGIN
        1 gacattgatt attgactagt tattaatagt aatcaattac ggggtcatta gttcatagcc
       61 catatatgga gttccgcgtt acataactta cggtaaatgg cccgcctggc tgaccgccca
      121 acgacccccg cccattgacg tcaataatga cgtatgttcc catagtaacg ccaataggga
      181 ctttccattg acgtcaatgg gtggagtatt tacggtaaac tgcccacttg gcagtacatc
      241 aagtgtatca tatgccaagt ccgcccccta ttgacgtcaa tgacggtaaa tggcccgcct
      301 ggcattatgc ccagtacatg accttacggg actttcctac ttggcagtac atctacgtat
      361 tagtcatcgc tattaccatg gtgatgcggt tttggcagta caccaatggg cgtggatagc
      421 ggtttgactc acggggattt ccaagtctcc accccattga cgtcaatggg agtttgtttt
      481 ggcaccaaaa tcaacgggac tttccaaaat gtcgtaataa ccccgccccg ttgacgcaaa
      541 tgggcggtag gcgtgtacgg tgggaggtct atataagcag agctcgttta gtgaaccgtc
      601 agatctctag aagctgggta ccgaaatggg atacgatgtt ccagattacg cttcgtacga
      661 tgttccagat tacgcaagct tgatggacgg gtccggggag cagcccagag gcggggggcc
      721 caccagctct gagcagatca tgaagacagg ggcccttttg cttcagggtt tcatccagga
      781 tcgagcaggg cgaatggggg gggaggcacc cgagctggcc ctggacccgg tgcctcagga
      841 tgcgtccacc aagaagctga gcgagtgtct caagcgcatc ggggacgaac tggacagtaa
      901 catggagctg cagaggatga ttgccgccgt ggacacagac tccccccgag aggtcttttt
      961 ccgagtggca gctgacatgt tttctgacgg caacttcaac tggggccggg ttgtcgccct
     1021 tttctacttt gccagcaaac tggtgctcaa ggccctgtgc accaaggtgc cggaactgat
     1081 cagaaccatc atgggctgga cattggactt cctccgggag cggctgttgg gctggatcca
     1141 agaccagggt ggttgggacg gcctcctctc ctactttggg acgcccacgt ggcagaccgt
     1201 gaccatcttt gtggcgggag tgctcaccgc ctcactcacc atctggaaga agatgggctg
     1261 ataagtcgag gggccggcaa ggccggatcc agacatgata agatacattg atgagtttgg
     1321 acaaaccaca actagaatgc agtgaaaaaa atgctttatt tgtgaaattt gtgatgctat
     1381 tgctttattt gtaaccatta taagctgcaa taaacaagtt aacaacaaca attgcattca
     1441 ttttatgttt caggttcagg gggaggtgtg ggaggttttt taaagcaagt aaaacctcta
     1501 caaatgtggt atggctgatt atgatccggc tgcctcgcgc gtttcggtga tgacggtgaa
     1561 aacctctgac acatgcagct cccggagacg gtcacagctt gtctgtaagc ggatgccggg
     1621 agcagacaag cccgtcaggg cgcgtcagcg ggtgttggcg ggtgtcgggg cgcagccatg
     1681 aggtcgactc tagaggatcg atccccgccc cggacgaact aaacctgact acgacatctc
     1741 tgccccttct tcgcggggca gtgcatgtaa tcccttcagt tggttggtac aacttgccaa
     1801 ctgggccctg ttccacatgt gacacggggg gggaccaaac acaaaggggt tctctgactg
     1861 tagttgacat ccttataaat ggatgtgcac atttgccaac actgagtggc tttcatcctg
     1921 gagcagactt tgcagtctgt ggactgcaac acaacattgc ctttatgtgt aactcttggc
     1981 tgaagctctt acaccaatgc tgggggacat gtacctccca ggggcccagg aagactacgg
     2041 gaggctacac caacgtcaat cagaggggcc tgtgtagcta ccgataagcg gaccctcaag
     2101 agggcattag caatagtgtt tataaggccc ccttgttaac cctaaacggg tagcatatgc
     2161 ttcccgggta gtagtatata ctatccagac taaccctaat tcaatagcat atgttaccca
     2221 acgggaagca tatgctatcg aattagggtt agtaaaaggg tcctaaggaa cagcgatatc
     2281 tcccacccca tgagctgtca cggttttatt tacatggggt caggattcca cgagggtagt
     2341 gaaccatttt agtcacaagg gcagtggctg aagatcaagg agcgggcagt gaactctcct
     2401 gaatcttcgc ctgcttcttc attctccttc gtttagctaa tagaataact gctgagttgt
     2461 gaacagtaag gtgtatgtga ggtgctcgaa aacaaggttt caggtgacgc ccccagaata
     2521 aaatttggac ggggggttca gtggtggcat tgtgctatga caccaatata accctcacaa
     2581 accccttggg caataaatac tagtgtagga atgaaacatt ctgaatatct ttaacaatag
     2641 aaatccatgg ggtggggaca agccgtaaag actggatgtc catctcacac gaatttatgg
     2701 ctatgggcaa cacataatcc tagtgcaata tgatactggg gttattaaga tgtgtcccag
     2761 gcagggacca agacaggtga accatgttgt tacactctat ttgtaacaag gggaaagaga
     2821 gtggacgccg acagcagcgg actccactgg ttgtctctaa cacccccgaa aattaaacgg
     2881 ggctccacgc caatggggcc cataaacaaa gacaagtggc cactcttttt tttgaaattg
     2941 tggagtgggg gcacgcgtca gcccccacac gccgccctgc ggttttggac tgtaaaataa
     3001 gggtgtaata acttggctga ttgtaacccc gctaaccact gcggtcaaac cacttgccca
     3061 caaaaccact aatggcaccc cggggaatac ctgcataagt aggtgggcgg gccaagatag
     3121 gggcgcgatt gctgcgatct ggaggacaaa ttacacacac ttgcgcctga gcgccaagca
     3181 cagggttgtt ggtcctcata ttcacgaggt cgctgagagc acggtgggct aatgttgcca
     3241 tgggtagcat atactaccca aatatctgga tagcatatgc tatcctaatc tatatctggg
     3301 tagcataggc tatcctaatc tatatctggg tagcatatgc tatcctaatc tatatctggg
     3361 tagtatatgc tatcctaatt tatatctggg tagcataggc tatcctaatc tatatctggg
     3421 tagcatatgc tatcctaatc tatatctggg tagtatatgc tatcctaatc tgtatccggg
     3481 tagcatatgc tatcctcatg catatacagt cagcatatga tacccagtag tagagtggga
     3541 gtgctatcct ttgcatatgc cgccacctcc caagggggcg tgaattttcg ctgcttgtcc
     3601 ttttcctgct ggttgctccc attcttaggt gaatttaagg aggccaggct aaagccgtcg
     3661 catgtctgat tgctcaccag gtaaatgtcg ctaatgtttt ccaacgcgag aaggtgttga
     3721 gcgcggagct gagtgacgtg acaacatggg tatgcccaat tgccccatgt tgggaggacg
     3781 aaaatggtga caagacagat ggccagaaat acaccaacag cacgcatgat gtctactggg
     3841 gatttattct ttagtgcggg ggaatacacg gcttttaata cgattgaggg cgtctcctaa
     3901 caagttacat cactcctgcc cttcctcacc ctcatctcca tcacctcctt catctccgtc
     3961 atctccgtca tcaccctccg cggcagcccc ttccaccata ggtggaaacc agggaggcaa
     4021 atctactcca tcgtcaaagc tgcacacagt caccctgata ttgcaggtag gagcgggctt
     4081 tgtcataaca aggtccttaa tcgcatcctt caaaacctca gcaaatatat gagtttgtaa
     4141 aaagaccatg aaataacaga caatggactc ccttagcggg ccaggttgtg ggccgggtcc
     4201 aggggccatt ccaaagggga gacgactcaa tggtgtaaga cgacattgtg gaatagcaag
     4261 ggcagttcct cgccttaggt tgtaaaggga ggtcttacta cctccatata cgaacacacc
     4321 ggcgacccaa gttccttcgt cggtagtcct ttctacgtga ctcctagcca ggagagctct
     4381 taaaccttct gcaatgttct caaatttcgg gttggaacct ccttgaccac gatgctttcc
     4441 aaaccaccct ccttttttgc gcctgcctcc atcaccctga ccccggggtc cagtgcttgg
     4501 gccttctcct gggtcatctg cggggccctg ctctatcgct cccgggggca cgtcaggctc
     4561 accatctggg ccaccttctt ggtggtattc aaaataatcg gcttccccta cagggtggaa
     4621 aaatggcctt ctacctggag ggggcctgcg cggtggagac ccggatgatg atgactgact
     4681 actgggactc ctgggcctct tttctccacg tccacgacct ctccccctgg ctctttcacg
     4741 acttcccccc ctggctcttt cacgtcctct accccggcgg cctccactac ctcctcgacc
     4801 ccggcctcca ctacctcctc gaccccggcc tccactgcct cctcgacccc ggcctccacc
     4861 tcctgctcct gccnnncctc ctgctcctgc ccctcctcct gctcctgccc ctcctgctcc
     4921 tgcccctccc gctcctgctc ctgctcctgt tccaccgtgg gtccctttgc agccaatgca
     4981 acttggacgt ttttggggtc tccggacacc atctctatgt cttggccctg atcctgagcc
     5041 gcccggggct cctggtcttc cgcctcctcg tcctcgtcct cttccccgtc ctcgtccatg
     5101 gttatcaccc cctcttcttt gaggtccact gccgccggag ccttctggtc cagatgtgtc
     5161 tcccttctct cctaggccat ttccaggtcc tgtacctggc ccctcgtcag acatgattca
     5221 cactaaaaga gatcaataga catctttatt agacgacgct cagtgaatac agggagtgca
     5281 gactcctgcc ccctccaaca gcccccccac cctcatcccc ttcatggtcg ctgtcagaca
     5341 gatccaggtc tgaaaattcc ccatcctccg aaccatcctc gtcctcatca ccaattactc
     5401 gcagcccgga aaactcccgc tgaacatcct caagatttgc gtcctgagcc tcaagccagg
     5461 cctcaaattc ctcgtccccc tttttgctgg acggtaggga tggggattct cgggacccct
     5521 cctcttcctc ttcaaggtca ccagacagag atgctactgg ggcaacggaa gaaaagctgg
     5581 gtgcggcctg tgaggatcag cttatcgatg ataagctgtc aaacatgaga attcttgaag
     5641 acgaaagggc ctcgtgatac gcctattttt ataggttaat gtcatgataa taatggtttc
     5701 ttagacgtca ggtggcactt ttcggggaaa tgtgcgcgga acccctattt gtttattttt
     5761 ctaaatacat tcaaatatgt atccgctcat gagacaataa ccctgataaa tgcttcaata
     5821 atattgaaaa aggaagagta tgagtattca acatttccgt gtcgccctta ttcccttttt
     5881 tgcggcattt tgccttcctg tttttgctca cccagaaacg ctggtgaaag taaaagatgc
     5941 tgaagatcag ttgggtgcac gagtgggtta catcgaactg gatctcaaca gcggtaagat
     6001 ccttgagagt tttcgccccg aagaacgttt tccaatgatg agcactttta aagttctgct
     6061 atgtggcgcg gtattatccc gtgttgacgc cgggcaagag caactcggtc gccgcataca
     6121 ctattctcag aatgacttgg ttgagtactc accagtcaca gaaaagcatc ttacggatgg
     6181 catgacagta agagaattat gcagtgctgc cataaccatg agtgataaca ctgcggccaa
     6241 cttacttctg acaacgatcg gaggaccgaa ggagctaacc gcttttttgc acaacatggg
     6301 ggatcatgta actcgccttg atcgttggga accggagctg aatgaagcca taccaaacga
     6361 cgagcgtgac accacgatgc ctgcagcaat ggcaacaacg ttgcgcaaac tattaactgg
     6421 cgaactactt actctagctt cccggcaaca attaatagac tggatggagg cggataaagt
     6481 tgcaggacca cttctgcgct cggcccttcc ggctggctgg tttattgctg ataaatctgg
     6541 agccggtgag cgtgggtctc gcggtatcat tgcagcactg gggccagatg gtaagccctc
     6601 ccgtatcgta gttatctaca cgacggggag tcaggcaact atggatgaac gaaatagaca
     6661 gatcgctgag ataggtgcct cactgattaa gcattggtaa ctgtcagacc aagtttactc
     6721 atatatactt tagattgatt taaaacttca tttttaattt aaaaggatct aggtgaagat
     6781 cctttttgat aatctcatga ccaaaatccc ttaacgtgag ttttcgttcc actgagcgtc
     6841 agaccccgta gaaaagatca aaggatcttc ttgagatcct ttttttctgc gcgtaatctg
     6901 ctgcttgcaa acaaaaaaac caccgctacc agcggtggtt tgtttgccgg atcaagagct
     6961 accaactctt tttccgaagg taactggctt cagcagagcg cagataccaa atactgtcct
     7021 tctagtgtag ccgtagttag gccaccactt caagaactct gtagcaccgc ctacatacct
     7081 cgctctgcta atcctgttac cagtggctgc tgccagtggc gataagtcgt gtcttaccgg
     7141 gttggactca agacgatagt taccggataa ggcgcagcgg tcgggctgaa cggggggttc
     7201 gtgcacacag cccagcttgg agcgaacgac ctacaccgaa ctgagatacc tacagcgtga
     7261 gctatgagaa agcgccacgc ttcccgaagg gagaaaggcg gacaggtatc cggtaagcgg
     7321 cagggtcgga acaggagagc gcacgaggga gcttccaggg ggaaacgcct ggtatcttta
     7381 tagtcctgtc gggtttcgcc acctctgact tgagcgtcga tttttgtgat gctcgtcagg
     7441 ggggcggagc ctatggaaaa acgccagcaa cgcggccttt ttacggttcc tggccttttg
     7501 ctggccttga agctgtccct gatggtcgtc atctacctgc ctggacagca tggcctgcaa
     7561 cgcgggcatc ccgatgccgc cggaagcgag aagaatcata atggggaagg ccatccagcc
     7621 tcgcgtcgcg aacgccagca agacgtagcc cagcgcgtcg gccccgagat gcgccgcgtg
     7681 cggctgctgg agatggcgga cgcgatggat atgttctgcc aagggttggt ttgcgcattc
     7741 acagttctcc gcaagaattg attggctcca attcttggag tggtgaatcc gttagcgagg
     7801 tgccgccctg cttcatcccc gtggcccgtt gctcgcgttt gctggcggtg tccccggaag
     7861 aaatatattt gcatgtcttt agttctatga tgacacaaac cccgcccagc gtcttgtcat
     7921 tggcgaattc gaacacgcag atgcagtcgg ggcggcgcgg tccgaggtcc acttcgcata
     7981 ttaaggtgac gcgtgtggcc tcgaacaccg agcgaccctg cagcgacccg cttaacagcg
     8041 tcaacagcgt gccgcagatc ccggggggca atgagatatg aaaaagcctg aactcaccgc
     8101 gacgtctgtc gagaagtttc tgatcgaaaa gttcgacagc gtctccgacc tgatgcagct
     8161 ctcggagggc gaagaatctc gtgctttcag cttcgatgta ggagggcgtg gatatgtcct
     8221 gcgggtaaat agctgcgccg atggtttcta caaagatcgt tatgtttatc ggcactttgc
     8281 atcggccgcg ctcccgattc cggaagtgct tgacattggg gaattcagcg agagcctgac
     8341 ctattgcatc tcccgccgtg cacagggtgt cacgttgcaa gacctgcctg aaaccgaact
     8401 gcccgctgtt ctgcagccgg tcgcggaggc catggatgcg atcgctgcgg ccgatcttag
     8461 ccagacgagc gggttcggcc cattcggacc gcaaggaatc ggtcaataca ctacatggcg
     8521 tgatttcata tgcgcgattg ctgatcccca tgtgtatcac tggcaaactg tgatggacga
     8581 caccgtcagt gcgtccgtcg cgcaggctct cgatgagctg atgctttggg ccgaggactg
     8641 ccccgaagtc cggcacctcg tgcacgcgga tttcggctcc aacaatgtcc tgacggacaa
     8701 tggccgcata acagcggtca ttgactggag cgaggcgatg ttcggggatt cccaatacga
     8761 ggtcgccaac atcttcttct ggaggccgtg gttggcttgt atggagcagc agacgcgcta
     8821 cttcgagcgg aggcatccgg agcttgcagg atcgccgcgg ctccgggcgt atatgctccg
     8881 cattggtctt gaccaactct atcagagctt ggttgacggc aatttcgatg atgcagcttg
     8941 ggcgcagggt cgatgcgacg caatcgtccg atccggagcc gggactgtcg ggcgtacaca
     9001 aatcgcccgc agaagcgcgg ccgtctggac cgatggctgt gtagaagtac tcgccgatag
     9061 tggaaaccga cgccccagca ctcgtccgga tcgggagatg ggggaggcta actgaaacac
     9121 ggaaggagac aataccggaa ggaacccgcg ctatgacggc aataaaaaga cagaataaaa
     9181 cgcacgggtg ttgggtcgtt tgttcataaa cgcggggttc ggtcccaggg ctggcactct
     9241 gtcgataccc caccgagacc ccattggggc caatacgccc gcgtttcttc cttttcccca
     9301 ccccaccccc caagttcggg tgaaggccca gggctcgcag ccaacgtcgg ggcggcaggc
     9361 cctgccatag ccactggccc cgtgggttag ggacggggtc ccccatgggg aatggtttat
     9421 ggttcgtggg ggttattatt ttgggcgttg cgtggggtca ggtccacgac tggactgagc
     9481 agacagaccc atggtttttg gatggcctgg gcatggaccg catgtactgg cgcgacacga
     9541 acaccgggcg tctgtggctg ccaaacaccc ccgaccccca aaaaccaccg cgcggatttc
     9601 tggcgtgcca agctagtcga ccaattctca tgtttgacag cttatcatcg cagatccggg
     9661 caacgttgtt gccattgctg caggcgcaga actggtaggt atggaagatc tatacattga
     9721 atcaatattg gcaattagcc atattagtca ttggttatat agcataaatc aatattggct
     9781 attggccatt gcatacgttg tatctatatc ataatatgta catttatatt ggctcatgtc
     9841 caatatgacc gccatgtt
//
