[The description below was written by a language model from this plasmid's Addgene catalogue record and the feature table of its GenBank file.]
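Description:
pCEP4-HA-BAX is a mammalian expression plasmid built on the Invitrogen pCEP4 backbone and carrying the human BAX alpha cDNA (about 600 bp) with two copies of the HA epitope fused to its N terminus. The insert was placed between KpnI and XhoI sites, the latter being destroyed during cloning. It sits downstream of the human cytomegalovirus immediate-early enhancer and promoter and upstream of an SV40 polyadenylation signal, an arrangement that gives strong constitutive transcription in mammalian cells. In bacteria the plasmid replicates from a high-copy ColE1/pUC-type origin and is selected with ampicillin through the bla gene. In mammalian cells, selection relies on a hygromycin B phosphotransferase cassette driven by the HSV thymidine kinase promoter and terminated by the HSV TK poly(A) signal.

The annotated sequence record is 9,858 bp, shorter than expected from a 10.4 kb backbone plus the insert. It also leaves two stretches unlabelled. One is the region between the CMV promoter and the SV40 poly(A), where the HA-BAX coding sequence would lie. The other is a gap of roughly 4 kb between the SV40 poly(A) signal and the AmpR promoter. pCEP4 is generally known as an episomal vector carrying the Epstein-Barr virus oriP and EBNA-1 elements, but these are not annotated here, so the record does not confirm their presence.

BAX is a pro-apoptotic BCL-2 family member. The associated publication concerns PUMA-induced apoptosis in colorectal cancer cells, which is consistent with using this construct to express epitope-tagged BAX that can be detected or immunoprecipitated with anti-HA antibodies in studies of cell death.
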