Addgene plasmid #16587: pCEP4-HA-BAX
Depositing lab: Bert Vogelstein. Depositing organization: Johns Hopkins University and School of Medicine. Publication: PUMA induces the rapid apoptosis of colorectal cancer cells. Yu J, Zhang L, Hwang PM, Kinzler KW, Vogelstein B. Mol Cell. 2001 Mar . 7(3):673-82. 10.1016/S1097-2765(01)00213-1 PubMed 11463391.
Backbone
  Vector backbone: pCEP4
  Backbone manufacturer: Invitrogen
  Backbone size w/o insert (bp): 10400
  Vector type: Mammalian Expression
  Selectable markers: Hygromycin
Growth in bacteria
  Bacterial resistance: Ampicillin, 100 μg/mL
  Growth temperature: 37°C
  Growth strain: DH5alpha
  Copy number: High Copy
Gene/Insert
  Gene/Insert name: BAX alpha (alt name: BAX)
  Species: H. sapiens (human)
  Insert size (bp): 600
  Entrez Gene: BAX (a.k.a. BCL2L4)
  Tag / fusion protein: 2x HA (N terminal on insert)
  Cloning method: Restriction Enzyme; 5′ cloning site KpnI (not destroyed); 3′ cloning site XhoI (destroyed during cloning)
  Sequencing primers: 5′ CMV-F
Terms and licenses: Academic/Nonprofit Terms; Industry Terms: Not Available to Industry
How to cite: pCEP4-HA-BAX was a gift from Bert Vogelstein (Addgene plasmid # 16587 ; http://n2t.net/addgene:16587 ; RRID:Addgene_16587)
