>Addgene plasmid #16587 | pCEP4-HA-BAX | addgene partial sequence | sequence record 23010 | CMV-F 5'-CGCAAATGGGCGGTAGGCGTG-3'
GCAGAGCTCGTTTAGTGGACCGTCAGATCTCTAGAAGCTGGGTACCGAAATGGGATACGATGTTCCAGAT
TACGCTTCGTACGATGTTCCAGATTACGCAAGCTTGATGGACGGGTCCGGGGAGCAGCCCAGAGGCGGGG
GGCCCACCAGCTCTGAGCAGATCATGAAGACAGGGGCCCTTTTGCTTCAGGGTTTCATCCAGGATCGAGC
AGGGCGAATGGGGGGGGAGGCACCCGAGCTGGCCCTGGACCCGGTGCCTCAGGATGCGTCCACCAAGAAG
CTGAGCGAGTGTCTCAAGCGCATCGGGGACGAACTGGACAGTAACATGGAGCTGCAGAGGATGATTGCCG
CCGTGGACACAGACTCCCCCCGAGAGGTCTTTTTCCGAGTGGCAGCTGACATGTTTTCTGACGGCAACTT
CAACTGGGGCCGGGTTGTCGCCCTTTTCTACTTTGCCAGCAAACTGGTGCTCAAGGCCCTGTGCACCAAG
GTGCCGGAACTGATCAGAACCATCATGGGCTGGACATTGGACTTCCTCCGGGAGCGGCTGTTGGGCTGGA
TCCAAGACCAGGGTGGTTGGGACGGCCTCCTCTCCTACTTTGGGACGCCCACGTGGCAGACCGTGACCAT
CTTTGTGGCGGGAGTGCTCACCGCCTCACTCACCATCTGGAAGAAGATGGGCTGATAAGTCGAGGGGCCG
GCAAGGCCGGATCCAGACATGATAAGATACATTGATGAGTTTGGACAAACCACAACTAGAAT
